>Addgene plasmid #243688 | pJL179 | addgene full sequence | sequence record 488889 | Addgene NGS Result
GTCGACGGATCGGGAGATCTCCCGATCCCCTATGGTGCACTCTCAGTACAATCTGCTCTGATGCCGCATA
GTTAAGCCAGTATCTGCTCCCTGCTTGTGTGTTGGAGGTCGCTGAGTAGTGCGCGAGCAAAATTTAAGCT
ACAACAAGGCAAGGCTTGACCGACAATTGCATGAAGAATCTGCTTAGGGTTAGGCGTTTTGCGCTGCTTC
GCGATGTACGGGCCAGATATACGCGTTGACATTGATTATTGACTAGTTATTAATAGTAATCAATTACGGG
GTCATTAGTTCATAGCCCATATATGGAGTTCCGCGTTACATAACTTACGGTAAATGGCCCGCCTGGCTGA
CCGCCCAACGACCCCCGCCCATTGACGTCAATAATGACGTATGTTCCCATAGTAACGCCAATAGGGACTT
TCCATTGACGTCAATGGGTGGAGTATTTACGGTAAACTGCCCACTTGGCAGTACATCAAGTGTATCATAT
GCCAAGTACGCCCCCTATTGACGTCAATGACGGTAAATGGCCCGCCTGGCATTATGCCCAGTACATGACC
TTATGGGACTTTCCTACTTGGCAGTACATCTACGTATTAGTCATCGCTATTACCATGGTGATGCGGTTTT
GGCAGTACATCAATGGGCGTGGATAGCGGTTTGACTCACGGGGATTTCCAAGTCTCCACCCCATTGACGT
CAATGGGAGTTTGTTTTGGCACCAAAATCAACGGGACTTTCCAAAATGTCGTAACAACTCCGCCCCATTG
ACGCAAATGGGCGGTAGGCGTGTACGGTGGGAGGTCTATATAAGCAGCGCGTTTTGCCTGTACTGGGTCT
CTCTGGTTAGACCAGATCTGAGCCTGGGAGCTCTCTGGCTAACTAGGGAACCCACTGCTTAAGCCTCAAT
AAAGCTTGCCTTGAGTGCTTCAAGTAGTGTGTGCCCGTCTGTTGTGTGACTCTGGTAACTAGAGATCCCT
CAGACCCTTTTAGTCAGTGTGGAAAATCTCTAGCAGTGGCGCCCGAACAGGGACTTGAAAGCGAAAGGGA
AACCAGAGGAGCTCTCTCGACGCAGGACTCGGCTTGCTGAAGCGCGCACGGCAAGAGGCGAGGGGCGGCG
ACTGGTGAGTACGCCAAAAATTTTGACTAGCGGAGGCTAGAAGGAGAGAGATGGGTGCGAGAGCGTCAGT
ATTAAGCGGGGGAGAATTAGATCGCGATGGGAAAAAATTCGGTTAAGGCCAGGGGGAAAGAAAAAATATA
AATTAAAACATATAGTATGGGCAAGCAGGGAGCTAGAACGATTCGCAGTTAATCCTGGCCTGTTAGAAAC
ATCAGAAGGCTGTAGACAAATACTGGGACAGCTACAACCATCCCTTCAGACAGGATCAGAAGAACTTAGA
TCATTATATAATACAGTAGCAACCCTCTATTGTGTGCATCAAAGGATAGAGATAAAAGACACCAAGGAAG
CTTTAGACAAGATAGAGGAAGAGCAAAACAAAAGTAAGACCACCGCACAGCAAGCGGCCGCTGATCTTCA
GACCTGGAGGAGGAGATATGAGGGACAATTGGAGAAGTGAATTATATAAATATAAAGTAGTAAAAATTGA
ACCATTAGGAGTAGCACCCACCAAGGCAAAGAGAAGAGTGGTGCAGAGAGAAAAAAGAGCAGTGGGAATA
GGAGCTTTGTTCCTTGGGTTCTTGGGAGCAGCAGGAAGCACTATGGGCGCAGCGTCAATGACGCTGACGG
TACAGGCCAGACAATTATTGTCTGGTATAGTGCAGCAGCAGAACAATTTGCTGAGGGCTATTGAGGCGCA
ACAGCATCTGTTGCAACTCACAGTCTGGGGCATCAAGCAGCTCCAGGCAAGAATCCTGGCTGTGGAAAGA
TACCTAAAGGATCAACAGCTCCTGGGGATTTGGGGTTGCTCTGGAAAACTCATTTGCACCACTGCTGTGC
CTTGGAATGCTAGTTGGAGTAATAAATCTCTGGAACAGATTTGGAATCACACGACCTGGATGGAGTGGGA
CAGAGAAATTAACAATTACACAAGCTTAATACACTCCTTAATTGAAGAATCGCAAAACCAGCAAGAAAAG
AATGAACAAGAATTATTGGAATTAGATAAATGGGCAAGTTTGTGGAATTGGTTTAACATAACAAATTGGC
TGTGGTATATAAAATTATTCATAATGATAGTAGGAGGCTTGGTAGGTTTAAGAATAGTTTTTGCTGTACT
TTCTATAGTGAATAGAGTTAGGCAGGGATATTCACCATTATCGTTTCAGACCCACCTCCCAACCCCGAGG
GGACCCGACAGGCCCGAAGGAATAGAAGAAGAAGGTGGAGAGAGAGACAGAGACAGATCCATTCGATTAG
TGAACGGATCGGCACTGCGTGCGCCAATTCTGCAGACAAATGGCAGTATTCATCCACAATTTTAAAAGAA
AAGGGGGGATTGGGGGGTACAGTGCAGGGGAAAGAATAGTAGACATAATAGCAACAGACATACAAACTAA
AGAATTACAAAAACAAATTACAAAAATTCAAAATTTTCGGGTTTATTACAGGGACAGCAGAGATCCAGTT
TGGTTAATTAGCTAGCGATGCGGGGAGGCGGCCCAAAGGGAGATCCGACTCGTCTGAGGGCGAAGGCGAA
GACGCGGAAGAGGCCGCAGAGCCGGCAGCAGGCCGCGGGAAGGAAGGTCCGCTGGATTGAGGGCCGAAGG
GACGTAGCAGAAGGACGTCCCGCGCAGAATCCAGGTGGCAACACAGGCGAGCAGCCAAGGAAAGGACGAT
GATTTCCCCGACAACACCACGGAATTGTCAGTGCCCAACAGCCGAGCCCCTGTCCAGCAGCGGGCAAGGC
AGGCGGCGATGAGTTCCGCCGTGGCAATAGGGAGGGGGAAAGCGAAAGTCCCGGAAAGGAGCTGACAGGT
GGTGGCAATGCCCCAACCAGTGGGGGTTGCGTCAGCAAACACAGTGCACACCACGCCACGTTGCCTGACA
ACGGGCCACAACTCCTCATAAAGAGACAGCAACCAGGATTTATACAAGGAGGAGAAAATGAAAGCCATAC
GGGAAGCAATAGCATGATACAAAGGCATTAAAGCAGCGTATCCACATAGCGTAAAAGGAGCAACATAGTT
AAGAATACCAGTCAATCTTTCACAAATTTTGTAATCCAGAGGTTGATTACCGATAAGCTTGATATCGAAT
TCTTAACTGGCACCGGGCTTGCGGGTCATGCACCAGGTGCGCGGTCCTTCGGGCACCTCGACGTCGGCGG
TGACGGTGAAGCCGAGCCGCTCGTAGAAGGGGAGGTTGCGGGGCGCGGAGGTCTCCAGGAAGGCGGGCAC
CCCGGCGCGCTCGGCCGCCTCCACTCCGGGGAGCACGACGGCGCTGCCCAGACCCTTGCCCTGGTGGTCG
GGCGAGACGCCGACGGTGGCCAGGAACCACGCGGGCTCCTTGGGCCGGTGCGGCGCCAGGAGGCCTTCCA
TCTGTTGCTGCGCGGCCAGCCGGGAACCGCTCAACTCGGCCATGCGCGGGCCGATCTCGGCGAACACCGC
CCCCGCTTCGACGCTCTCCGGCGTGGTCCAGACCGCCACGGCGGCGCCGTCGTCCGCGACCCACACCTTG
CCGATGTCGAGCCCGACGCGCGTGAGGAAGAGTTCTTGCAGCTCGGTGACCCGCTCGATGTGGCGGTCCG
GATCGACGGTGTGGCGCGTGGCGGGGTAGTCGGCGAACGCGGCGGCGAGGGTGCGTACGGCCCTGGGGAC
GTCGTCGCGGGTGGCGAGGCGCACCGTGGGCTTGTACTCGGTCATGGTGGTACCCCCTGGGGAGAGAGGT
CGGTGATTCGGTCAACGAGGGAGCCGACTGCCGACGTGCGCTCCGGAGGCTTGCAGAATGCGGAACACCG
CGCGGGCAGGAACAGGGCCCACACTACCGCCCCACACCCCGCCTCCCGCACCGCCCCTTCCCGGCCGCTG
CTCTCGGCGCGCCCTGCTGAGCAGCCGCTATTGGCCACAGCCCATCGCGGTCGGCGCGCTGCCATTGCTC
CCTGGCGCTGTCCGTCTGCGAGGGTACTAGTGAGACGTGCGGCTTCCGTTTGTCACGTCCGGCACGCCGC
GAACCGCAAGGAACCTTCCCGACTTAGGGGCGGAGCAGGAAGCGTCGCCGGGGGGCCCACAAGGGTAGCG
GCGAAGATCCGGGTGACGCTGCGAACGGACGTGAAGAATGTGCGAGACCCAGGGTCGGCGCCGCTGCGTT
TCCCGGAACCACGCCCAGAGCAGCCGCGTCCCTGCGCAAACCCAGGGCTGCCTTGGAAAAGGCGCAAATC
GATTGCAAAGATGGATAAAGTTTTAAACAGAGAGGAATCTTTGCAGCTAATGGACCTTCTAGGTCTTGAA
AGGAGTGGGAATTGGCTCCGGTGCCCGTCAGTGGGCAGAGCGCACATCGCCCACAGTCCCCGAGAAGTTG
GGGGGAGGGGTCGGCAATTGAACCGGTGCCTAGAGAAGGTGGCGCGGGGTAAACTGGGAAAGTGATGTCG
TGTACTGGCTCCGCCTTTTTCCCGAGGGTGGGGGAGAACCGTATATAAGTGCAGTAGTCGCCGTGAACGT
TCTTTTTCGCAACGGGTTTGCCGCCAGAACACAGGTAAGTGCCGTGTGTGGTTCCCGCGGGCCTGGCCTC
TTTACGGGTTATGGCCCTTGCGTGCCTTGAATTACTTCCACCTGGCTGCAGTACGTGATTCTTGATCCCG
AGCTTCGGGTTGGAAGTGGGTGGGAGAGTTCGAGGCCTTGCGCTTAAGGAGCCCCTTCGCCTCGTGCTTG
AGTTGAGGCCTGGCCTGGGCGCTGGGGCCGCCGCGTGCGAATCTGGTGGCACCTTCGCGCCTGTCTCGCT
GCTTTCGATAAGTCTCTAGCCATTTAAAATTTTTGATGACCTGCTGCGACGCTTTTTTTCTGGCAAGATA
GTCTTGTAAATGCGGGCCAAGATCTGCACACTGGTATTTCGGTTTTTGGGGCCGCGGGCGGCGACGGGGC
CCGTGCGTCCCAGCGCACATGTTCGGCGAGGCGGGGCCTGCGAGCGCGGCCACCGAGAATCGGACGGGGG
TAGTCTCAAGCTGGCCGGCCTGCTCTGGTGCCTGGCCTCGCGCCGCCGTGTATCGCCCCGCCCTGGGCGG
CAAGGCTGGCCCGGTCGGCACCAGTTGCGTGAGCGGAAAGATGGCCGCTTCCCGGCCCTGCTGCAGGGAG
CTCAAAATGGAGGACGCGGCGCTCGGGAGAGCGGGCGGGTGAGTCACCCACACAAAGGAAAAGGGCCTTT
CCGTCCTCAGCCGTCGCTTCATGTGACTCCACGGAGTACCGGGCGCCGTCCAGGCACCTCGATTAGTTCT
CGAGCTTTTGGAGTACGTCGTCTTTAGGTTGGGGGGAGGGGTTTTATGCGATGGAGTTTCCCCACACTGA
GTGGGTGGAGACTGAAGTTAGGCCAGCTTGGCACTTGATGTAATTCTCCTTGGAATTTGCCCTTTTTGAG
TTTGGATCTTGGTTCATTCTCAAGCCTCAGACAGTGGTTCAAAGTTTTTTTCTTCCATTTCAGGTGTCGT
GACCTGCAGGATCGTGCGGGACGTGGACGGAAGAAAAAAGAGAGTGAGCGAGCGCCGGAATCAGCCCGGC
GTGGAGTGCGGACCCGCGGTAGTGCCAGGGGGCGAAGGCGGCGGTGGTGAGGAAGATACTTTGGTTAGTG
ACCACATCGCAGCATGTCCTTCTCCCGTGCCCTATTGTGGGCTCGGCTCCCGGCGGGGCGCCAGGCTGGC
CACCGGGCAGCCATCTGCTCTGCCCTTCGTCCCCACTTTGGGCCCTTTCCCGGGGTTCTGGGGCAAGTTT
CTGTCCTTGCCACCGCCTCCTCCTCTGCCTCCGGTGGCTCCAAAATACCAAACACGTCCTTGTTCGTGCC
CCTGACTGTGAAACCTCAGGGCCCCAGCGCCGACGGCGACGTCGGGGCCGAGCTAACCCGGCCTCTGGAC
AAGAATGAAGTAAAGAAGGTCTTAGACAAATTTTACAAGAGGAAAGAAATTCAGAAACTGGGTGCTGATT
ATGGACTTGATGCTCGTCTCTTCCACCAAGCTTTCATAAGCTTTAGAAATTATATTATGCAGTCTCATTC
CCTGGATGTGGACATTCACATTGTTTTGAATGATATTTGCTTCGGTGCAGCTCATGCGGATGATTTATTC
CCATTTTTCTTGAGACATGCCAAACAAATATTTCCTGTGTTGGACTGTAAGGATGATCTACGTAAAATCA
GTGACTTAAGAATACCACCTAACTGGTACCCAGATGCTAGAGCCATGCAGCGGAAGATAATATTTCATTC
AGGCCCCACAAACAGTGGAAAGACTTATCACGCAATCCAGAAATACTTCTCAGCAAAGTCTGGAGTGTAT
TGTGGCCCTCTAAAATTACTGGCACATGAGATCTTCGAAAAGAGTAATGCTGCTGGTGTGCCATGTGACT
TGGTGACAGGTGAAGAGCGTGTGACAGTTCAGCCAAATGGGAAACAGGCTTCACATGTTTCTTGTACAGT
TGAGATGTGCAGTGTTACAACTCCTTATGAAGTGGCTGTAATTGATGAAATTCAAATGATTAGAGATCCA
GCCAGAGGATGGGCCTGGACCAGAGCACTTCTAGGACTGTGTGCTGAAGAGGTTCATTTGTGTGGAGAAC
CTGCTGCTATTGACCTGGTGATGGAGCTTATGTACACAACGGGGGAGGAAGTGGAGGTTCGAGACTATAA
GAGGCTTACCCCCATTTCTGTGCTGGACCATGCACTAGAATCTTTAGATAACCTTCGGCCTGGGGACTGC
ATTGTCTGTTTTAGCAAGAATGATATTTATTCTGTGAGTCGGCAGATTGAAATTCGGGGATTAGAATCAG
CTGTTATATATGGCAGTCTCCCACCTGGGACCAAACTTGCTCAAGCAAAAAAGTTTAATGATCCCAATGA
CCCATGCAAAATCTTGGTTGCTACAGATGCAATTGGCATGGGACTTAATTTGAGCATAAGGAGAATTATT
TTTTACTCCCTTATAAAGCCCAGTATCAATGAAAAGGGAGAGAGAGAACTAGAACCAATCACAACCTCTC
AAGCCCTGCAGATTGCTGGCAGAGCTGGCAGATTCAGCTCACGGTTTAAAGAAGGAGAGGTTACAACAAT
GAATCATGAAGATCTCAGTTTATTAAAGGAAATTTTGAAGAGGCCTGTGGATCCTATAAGGGCAGCTGGT
CTTCATCCAACTGCTGAGCAGATTGAAATGTTTGCCTACCATCTCCCTGATGCAACACTGTCCAATCTCA
TTGATATTTTTGTAGACTTTTCACAAGTTGATGGGCAGTATTTTGTCTGCAATATGGATGATTTTAAATT
TTCTGCAGAGTTGATCCAGCATATTCCACTAAGTCTGCGAGTGAGGTATGTTTTCTGCACAGCTCCTATC
AACAAGAAGCAGCCTTTTGTGTGTTCTTCACTGTTACAGTTTGCCAGGCAGTATAGCAGGAATGAGCCCC
TGACCTTTGCATGGTTACGCCGATACATCAAATGGCCTTTACTTCCACCTAAGAATATTAAAGACCTCAT
GGATCTTGAAGCTGTCCACGATGTCTTGGATCTTTACTTGTGGCTAAGCTACCGATTTATGGATATGTTT
CCAGATGCCAGCCTTATTCGAGATCTCCAGAAAGAACTAGATGGTATTATCCAAGATGGTGTGCACAATA
TCACTAAATTGATTAAAATGTCTGAGACGCATAAGCTGTTGAATTTGGAGGGCTTTCCATCAGGGAGCCA
GTCACGATTGTCAGGAACCTTAAAGAGCCAAGCTAGAAGGACACGCGGCACCAAAGCTCTAGGGAGTAAA
GCTACTGAGCCACCCAGCCCCGATGCAGGAGAGCTGTCCCTTGCTTCCAGATTGGTGCAGCAAGGACTCC
TCACTCCAGACATGCTGAAACAGCTAGAAAAAGAGTGGATGACACAACAAACTGAACACAACAAAGAAAA
AACAGAGTCTGGGACTCATCCAAAAGGGACGAGAAGAAAGAAGAAGGAACCTGATTCGGACTAGTTAGTC
TGCTGAAACAAGCCGCCTGAACGCGTTAAGTCGACAAAGAGCCAGGAAAACCCGGGAATTTTCCAAAAGG
TCTTCACGTTAAACTTGTCTTATCTCAGGAGAGAGCCCGCTCTTGTCTCCCAGTTCCTGGTAGGGTCTGC
CTGTTGGAAAGTGTACCTGGATGCTTCTGGGCTCCGTTTGGCAATAGCAGTCTTGGCTGATGTGCACAGT
CTGGCTCCCAGCTCACCCTTTTTTTTTAAAGTAAGAAAATAGTTGCTACCGATAGGGACTTTGCCAAGTC
CAATTATCTTCTAGGATTGAAAGGTGCATTTTCCCCATAAAAAAGGCGAGGAAAACCCATGGCTGCTTTG
TGTCACCTCAGTGACTTACAGTCCCCCTTGGCATTTAGTTGGTACTAGAGCCAGTCATCCTTAACAAATC
TTTTCACATTTTATTTCTTTCACATGTAGTCATCTTCAAAAAGGAAAGATTTGGAATTTTAGAAAAGGGG
CAACTCTTCTTTTTAGCATTCTCATCAGAAAGTCACAAAAATCGATGGAATCATTTCCACTGGGAAGATT
GACCTTTTGTATTTATTTGTGGGGTAAATTAATAAGCATTCCAGATGCTTGCAGCTTCCTGCATCCAGGA
GATGCTGTGTTCCCCGTGATGCAGCTGGAACCCAAGCTGCAGCAGGAGATGCAAGTTTCAGGATGTTCCC
CACTGAGCTGGAGGAATATCTACAGCAGTGATGCTTGAAATTTTTGTATGAATTATTTTGTCGTCCTACC
CTTTTCCTCCAAAACAAAAATTAGAGGATTATTTTAATACTTTGGATTCTTCCCCCTTTTTTGAGATTAA
TTAACTTTAAGACCAATGACTTACAAGGCAGCTGTAGATCTTAGCCACTTTTTAAAAGAAAAGGGGGGAC
TGGAAGGGCTAATTCACTCCCAACGAAGACAAGATATCCTTGATCTGTGGATCTACCACACACAAGGCTA
CTTCCCTGATTGGCAGAACTACACACCAGGGCCAGGGATCAGATATCCACTGACCTTTGGATGGTGCTAC
AAGCTAGTACCAGTTGAGCAAGAGAAGGTAGAAGAAGCCAATGAAGGAGAGAACACCCGCTTGTTACACC
CTGTGAGCCTGCATGGGATGGATGACCCGGAGAGAGAAGTATTAGAGTGGAGGTTTGACAGCCGCCTAGC
ATTTCATCACATGGCCCGAGAGCTGCATCCGGACTGTACTGGGTCTCTCTGGTTAGACCAGATCTGAGCC
TGGGAGCTCTCTGGCTAACTAGGGAACCCACTGCTTAAGCCTCAATAAAGCTTGCCTTGAGTGCTTCAAG
TAGTGTGTGCCCGTCTGTTGTGTGACTCTGGTAACTAGAGATCCCTCAGACCCTTTTAGTCAGTGTGGAA
AATCTCTAGCAGGGCCCGTTTAAACCCGCTGATCAGCCTCGACTGTGCCTTCTAGTTGCCAGCCATCTGT
TGTTTGCCCCTCCCCCGTGCCTTCCTTGACCCTGGAAGGTGCCACTCCCACTGTCCTTTCCTAATAAAAT
GAGGAAATTGCATCGCATTGTCTGAGTAGGTGTCATTCTATTCTGGGGGGTGGGGTGGGGCAGGACAGCA
AGGGGGAGGATTGGGAAGACAATAGCAGGCATGCTGGGGATGCGGTGGGCTCTATGGCTTCTGAGGCGGA
AAGAACCAGCTGGGGCTCTAGGGGGTATCCCC
[124 nt withheld, positions 9833-9956]
C
[91 nt withheld, positions 9958-10048]
A
[49 nt withheld, positions 10050-10098]
CCTTTGACGTTGGAGTCCACGTTCTTT
[37 nt withheld, positions 10126-10162]
ACCCTATCTCGGTCTATTCTTTTGATTTATAAGGGATTTTGCCGATTTCGGCCTATTGGTTAAAAAATGA
GCTGATTTAACAAAAATTTAACGCGAATTAATTCTGTGGAATGTGTGTCAGTTAGGGTGTGGAAAGTCCC
CAGGCTCCCCAGCAGGCAGAAGTATGCAAAGCATGCATCTCAATTAGTCAGCAACCAGGTGTGGAAAGTC
CCCAGGCTCCCCAGCAGGCAGAAGTATGCAAAGCATGCATCTCAATTAGTCAGCAACCATAGTCCCGCCC
CTAACTCCGCCCATCCCGCCCCTAACTCCGCCCAGTTCCGCCCATTCTCCGCCCCATGGCTGACTAATTT
TTTTTATTTATGCAGAGGCCGAGGCCGCCTCTGCCTCTGAGCTATTCCAGAAGTAGTGAGGAGGCTTTTT
TGGAGGCCTAGGCTTTTGCAAAAAGCTCCCGGGAGCTTGTATATCCATTTTCGGATCTGATCAGCACGTG
TTGACAATTAATCATCGGCATAGTATATCGGCATAGTATAATACGACAAGGTGAGGAACTAAACCATGGC
CAAGTTGACCAGTGCCGTTCCGGTGCTCACCGCGCGCGACGTCGCCGGAGCGGTCGAGTTCTGGACCGAC
CGGCTCGGGTTCTCCCGGGACTTCGTGGAGGACGACTTCGCCGGTGTGGTCCGGGACGACGTGACCCTGT
TCATCAGCGCGGTCCAGGACCAGGTGGTGCCGGACAACACCCTGGCCTGGGTGTGGGTGCGCGGCCTGGA
CGAGCTGTACGCCGAGTGGTCGGAGGTCGTGTCCACGAACTTCCGGGACGCCTCCGGGCCGGCCATGACC
GAGATCGGCGAGCAGCCGTGGGGGCGGGAGTTCGCCCTGCGCGACCCGGCCGGCAACTGCGTGCACTTCG
TGGCCGAGGAGCAGGACTGACACGTGCTACGAGATTTCGATTCCACCGCCGCCTTCTATGAAAGGTTGGG
CTTCGGAATCGTTTTCCGGGACGCCGGCTGGATGATCCTCCAGCGCGGGGATCTCATGCTGGAGTTCTTC
GCCCACCCCAACTTGTTTATTGCAGCTTATAATGGTTACAAATAAAGCAATAGCATCACAAATTTCACAA
ATAAAGCATTTTTTTCACTGCATTCTAGTTGTGGTTTGTCCAAACTCATCAATGTATCTTATCATGTCTG
TATACCGTCGACCTCTAGCTAGAGCTTGGCGTAATCATGGTCATAGCTGTTTCCTGTGTGAAATTGTTAT
CCGCTCACAATTCCACACAACATACGAGCCGGAAGCATAAAGTGTAAAGCCTGGGGTGCCTAATGAGTGA
GCTAACTCACATTAATTGCGTTGCGCTCACTGCCCGCTTTCCAGTCGGGAAACCTGTCGTGCCAGCTGCA
TTAATGAATCGGCCAACGCGCGGGGAGAGGCGGTTTGCGTATTGGGCGCTCTTCCGCTTCCTCGCTCACT
GACTCGCTGCGCTCGGTCGTTCGGCTGCGGCGAGCGGTATCAGCTCACTCAAAGGCGGTAATACGGTTAT
CCACAGAATCAGGGGATAACGCAGGAAAGAACATGTGAGCAAAAGGCCAGCAAAAGGCCAGGAACCGTAA
AAAGGCCGCGTTGCTGGCGTTTTTCCATAGGCTCCGCCCCCCTGACGAGCATCACAAAAATCGACGCTCA
AGTCAGAGGTGGCGAAACCCGACAGGACTATAAAGATACCAGGCGTTTCCCCCTGGAAGCTCCCTCGTGC
GCTCTCCTGTTCCGACCCTGCCGCTTACCGGATACCTGTCCGCCTTTCTCCCTTCGGGAAGCGTGGCGCT
TTCTCATAGCTCACGCTGTAGGTATCTCAGTTCGGTGTAGGTCGTTCGCTCCAAGCTGGGCTGTGTGCAC
GAACCCCCCGTTCAGCCCGACCGCTGCGCCTTATCCGGTAACTATCGTCTTGAGTCCAACCCGGTAAGAC
ACGACTTATCGCCACTGGCAGCAGCCACTGGTAACAGGATTAGCAGAGCGAGGTATGTAGGCGGTGCTAC
AGAGTTCTTGAAGTGGTGGCCTAACTACGGCTACACTAGAAGAACAGTATTTGGTATCTGCGCTCTGCTG
AAGCCAGTTACCTTCGGAAAAAGAGTTGGTAGCTCTTGATCCGGCAAACAAACCACCGCTGGTAGCGGTG
GTTTTTTTGTTTGCAAGCAGCAGATTACGCGCAGAAAAAAAGGATCTCAAGAAGATCCTTTGATCTTTTC
TACGGGGTCTGACGCTCAGTGGAACGAAAACTCACGTTAAGGGATTTTGGTCATGAGATTATCAAAAAGG
ATCTTCACCTAGATCCTTTTAAATTAAAAATGAAGTTTTAAATCAATCTAAAGTATATATGAGTAAACTT
GGTCTGACAGTTACCAATGCTTAATCAGTGAGGCACCTATCTCAGCGATCTGTCTATTTCGTTCATCCAT
AGTTGCCTGACTCCCCGTCGTGTAGATAACTACGATACGGGAGGGCTTACCATCTGGCCCCAGTGCTGCA
ATGATACCGCGAGACCCACGCTCACCGGCTCCAGATTTATCAGCAATAAACCAGCCAGCCGGAAGGGCCG
AGCGCAGAAGTGGTCCTGCAACTTTATCCGCCTCCATCCAGTCTATTAATTGTTGCCGGGAAGCTAGAGT
AAGTAGTTCGCCAGTTAATAGTTTGCGCAACGTTGTTGCCATTGCTACAGGCATCGTGGTGTCACGCTCG
TCGTTTGGTATGGCTTCATTCAGCTCCGGTTCCCAACGATCAAGGCGAGTTACATGATCCCCCATGTTGT
GCAAAAAAGCGGTTAGCTCCTTCGGTCCTCCGATCGTTGTCAGAAGTAAGTTGGCCGCAGTGTTATCACT
CATGGTTATGGCAGCACTGCATAATTCTCTTACTGTCATGCCATCCGTAAGATGCTTTTCTGTGACTGGT
GAGTACTCAACCAAGTCATTCTGAGAATAGTGTATGCGGCGACCGAGTTGCTCTTGCCCGGCGTCAATAC
GGGATAATACCGCGCCACATAGCAGAACTTTAAAAGTGCTCATCATTGGAAAACGTTCTTCGGGGCGAAA
ACTCTCAAGGATCTTACCGCTGTTGAGATCCAGTTCGATGTAACCCACTCGTGCACCCAACTGATCTTCA
GCATCTTTTACTTTCACCAGCGTTTCTGGGTGAGCAAAAACAGGAAGGCAAAATGCCGCAAAAAAGGGAA
TAAGGGCGACACGGAAATGTTGAATACTCATACTCTTCCTTTTTCAATATTATTGAAGCATTTATCAGGG
TTATTGTCTCATGAGCGGATACATATTTGAATGTATTTAGAAAAATAAACAAATAGGGGTTCCGCGCACA
TTTCCCCGAAAAGTGCCACCTGAC
Features (pLannotate 1.2.2; 34 found; start..end, strand, type, name):
     31..83      -  misc_feature   bom (fragment): basis of mobility region from pBR322
    238..617     +  enhancer       CMV enhancer: human cytomegalovirus immediate early enhancer
    618..817     +  promoter       CMV promoter: human cytomegalovirus (CMV) immediate early promoter
    835..1015    +  LTR            5' LTR (truncated): truncated 5' long terminal repeat (LTR) from HIV-1
   1062..1187    +  misc_feature   HIV-1 Ψ: packaging signal of human immunodeficiency virus type 1
   1171..1534    +  CDS            HIV-1 gag (fragment): gag protein from human immunodeficiency virus 1; gag
   1680..1913    +  misc_feature   RRE: The Rev response element (RRE) of HIV-1 allows for Rev-dependent mRNA export from the nucleus to the cytoplasm.
   2290..2390    +  CDS            Rev (fragment): human immunodeficiency virus 1 (HIV-1) Rev protein; rev; enhances nuclear export of unspliced and incompletely spliced viral mRNAs
   2440..2557    +  misc_feature   cPPT/CTS: central polypurine tract and central termination sequence of HIV-1
   2610..3198    -  misc_feature   WPRE: woodchuck hepatitis virus posttranscriptional regulatory element
   3201..3222    -  misc_feature   MCS (fragment): pBluescript multiple cloning site
   3229..3825    -  CDS            PuroR (fragment): puromycin N-acetyltransferase; pac from Streptomyces; confers resistance to puromycin
   3837..4337    -  promoter       hPGK promoter: human phosphoglycerate kinase 1 promoter
   4351..4417    +  CDS            small t antigen (fragment): SV40 (simian virus 40) small t antigen
   4424..5602    +  promoter       EF-1α promoter: strong constitutive promoter for human elongation factor EF-1α
   5754..8111    +  CDS            SUPV3L1: SUV3_HUMAN - Also known as SUV3. Experimental evidence at protein level: Swiss-Prot protein existence level 1. Major helicase player in mitochondrial RNA metabolism. Component of the mitochondrial degradosome (mtEXO) complex, that degrades 3' overhang double-stranded RNA with a 3'-to-5' directionality in an ATP-dependent manner. Involved in the degradation of non-coding mitochondrial transcripts (MT-ncRNA) and tRNA-like molecules (PubMed:29967381). ATPase and ATP-dependent multisubstrate helicase, able to unwind double-stranded (ds) DNA and RNA, and RNA/DNA heteroduplexes in the 5'-to-3' direc
   8967..9029    +  CDS            nef (fragment): NEF_HV1Z2 - Experimental evidence at protein level: Swiss-Prot protein existence level 1. Extracellular Nef protein targets CD4(+) T-lymphocytes for apoptosis by interacting with CXCR4 surface receptors. From Human immunodeficiency virus type 1 group M subtype D (isolate Z2/CDC-Z34) (HIV-1).
   9031..9343    +  LTR            5' LTR (fragment): 5' long terminal repeat (LTR) from HIV-1
   9351..9531    +  LTR            5' LTR (truncated): truncated 5' long terminal repeat (LTR) from HIV-1
   9563..9787    +  polyA_signal   bGH poly(A) signal: bovine growth hormone polyadenylation signal
   9791..9812    +  promoter       SV40 promoter (fragment): SV40 enhancer and early promoter
   9833..10261   +  rep_origin     f1 ori (sequence partly withheld): f1 bacteriophage origin of replication; arrow indicates direction of (+) strand synthesis
  10275..10604   +  promoter       SV40 promoter: SV40 enhancer and early promoter
  10652..10699   +  promoter       EM7 promoter: synthetic bacterial promoter&nbsp
  10718..11092   +  CDS            BleoR: antibiotic-binding protein; Sh ble from Streptoalloteichus hindustanus; confers resistance to bleomycin, phleomycin, and Zeocin™
  11102..11227   +  CDS            ble (fragment): BLE_KLEPN - Experimental evidence at protein level: Swiss-Prot protein existence level 1. Binding protein with a strong affinity to the bleomycin family of antibiotics. Binds to CL990; an antimitotic-antibiotic compound. From Klebsiella pneumoniae.
  11222..11343   +  polyA_signal   SV40 poly(A) signal: SV40 polyadenylation signal
  11414..11436   -  protein_bind   lac operator (fragment): The lac repressor binds to the lac operator to inhibit transcription in E. coli. This inhibition can be relieved by adding lactose or isopropyl-β-D-thiogalactopyranoside (IPTG). lac repressor encoded by lacI
  11440..11470   -  promoter       lac promoter: promoter for the E. coli lac operon
  11485..11506   -  protein_bind   CAP binding site: CAP binding activates transcription in the presence of cAMP. E. coli catabolite activator protein
  11519..11611   -  CDS            lacI (fragment): lac repressor; lacI; The lac repressor binds to the lac operator to inhibit transcription in E. coli. This inhibition can be relieved by adding lactose or isopropyl-β-D-thiogalactopyranoside (IPTG).
  11794..12382   -  rep_origin     ori: high-copy-number ColE1/pMB1/pBR322/pUC origin of replication
  12553..13413   -  CDS            AmpR: β-lactamase; bla; confers resistance to ampicillin, carbenicillin, and related antibiotics
  13414..13518   -  promoter       AmpR promoter: bla
