[The description below was written by a language model from this plasmid's Addgene catalogue record and pLannotate feature annotations shown in this document.]
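Description:
pJL179 is a third-generation-style HIV-1 lentiviral transfer plasmid, built by Gibson cloning on the pJL163 backbone, for stable expression of human SUPV3L1 (SUV3), the helicase component of the mitochondrial RNA degradosome. It is propagated in E. coli through a high-copy ColE1/pUC origin with ampicillin resistance. The backbone also carries an f1 origin and an SV40/EM7-driven bleomycin/Zeocin resistance cassette outside the viral region. Genomic RNA for packaging is transcribed from a CMV enhancer/promoter fused to a truncated 5' LTR. This is followed by the Ψ packaging signal with a gag fragment, the RRE for Rev-dependent export, and the cPPT/CTS. The 3' LTR region is followed by a bGH polyadenylation signal.

Between the LTRs, two cassettes are arranged back to back. An EF-1α promoter on the forward strand drives the SUPV3L1 coding sequence. There are unannotated stretches between the promoter and the CDS and, at greater length, after the CDS, which is consistent with flanking untranslated regions. On the reverse strand, an hPGK promoter drives puromycin N-acetyltransferase followed by a WPRE, allowing puromycin selection of transduced mammalian cells.

The record is inconsistent about the UTRs. The purpose field says the CDS is flanked by the endogenous 5' and 3' UTRs of ALDH18A1, whereas the insert name reads "UTRs and CDS of SUPV3L1". The feature table does not annotate them, so their identity cannot be confirmed here. The associated work concerns localized translation at mitochondria, which suggests the construct tests how UTR versus coding sequence influences that localization, although the record does not state this.
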