Addgene plasmid #243688: pJL179
Purpose: Stably expresses SUPV3L1 CDS, flanked with endogenous 5' and 3'UTRs of ALDH18A1
Depositing lab: Jonathan Weissman. Depositing organization: Whitehead Institute for Biomedical Research. Publication: Proximity-specific ribosome profiling reveals the logic of localized mitochondrial translation. Luo J, Khandwala S, Hu J, Lee SY, Hickey KL, Levine ZG, Harper JW, Ting AY, Weissman JS. Cell. 2025 Aug 25:S0092-8674(25)00916-X. doi: 10.1016/j.cell.2025.08.002. PubMed 40876456.
Backbone
  Vector backbone: pJL163
  Backbone manufacturer: Weissman Lab
  Vector type: Lentiviral
  Selectable markers: Puromycin
Growth in bacteria
  Bacterial resistance: Ampicillin, 100 μg/mL
  Growth temperature: 37°C
  Growth strain: NEB Stable
  Copy number: High Copy
Gene/Insert
  Gene/Insert name: UTRs and CDS of SUPV3L1
  Species: H. sapiens (human)
  Entrez Gene: SUPV3L1 (a.k.a. SUV3)
  Promoter: EF1a
  Cloning method: Gibson Cloning
Terms and licenses: Academic/Nonprofit Terms; Industry Terms: Not Available to Industry
How to cite: pJL179 was a gift from Jonathan Weissman (Addgene plasmid # 243688 ; http://n2t.net/addgene:243688 ; RRID:Addgene_243688)
